Addgene plasmid #99340: His6tev CBP HAT (1324-1700)
Purpose: bacterial expression of His tagged mouse CBP HAT domain (1324-1700)
Depositing lab: Peter Wright. Depositing organization: Scripps California (The Scripps Research Institute). Publication: Role of the CBP catalytic core in intramolecular SUMOylation and control of histone H3 acetylation. Park S, Stanfield RL, Martinez-Yamout MA, Dyson HJ, Wilson IA, Wright PE. Proc Natl Acad Sci U S A. 2017 Jun 19. pii: 201703105. doi: 10.1073/pnas.1703105114. PubMed 28630323.
Backbone
  Vector backbone: pET22b
  Backbone manufacturer: Novagen
  Backbone size w/o insert (bp): 5493
  Total vector size (bp): 6714
  Modifications to backbone: introduction of His6tev N-terminal tag
  Vector type: Bacterial Expression
Growth in bacteria
  Bacterial resistance: Ampicillin, 100 μg/mL
  Growth temperature: 37°C
  Growth strain: DH5alpha
  Copy number: Low Copy
Gene/Insert
  Gene/Insert name: mouse CBP HAT domain (1324-1700) (alt name: crebbp)
  Species: M. musculus (mouse)
  Insert size (bp): 1221
  Entrez Gene: Crebbp (a.k.a. CBP, CBP/p300, KAT3A, p300/CBP)
  Promoter: T7
  Tag / fusion protein: His6tev (N terminal on backbone)
  Cloning method: Restriction Enzyme; 5′ cloning site BamHI (not destroyed); 3′ cloning site SalI (not destroyed)
  Sequencing primers: 5′ T7; 3′ T7
Terms and licenses: Academic/Nonprofit Terms; Industry Terms: Not Available to Industry
How to cite: His6tev CBP HAT (1324-1700) was a gift from Peter Wright (Addgene plasmid # 99340 ; http://n2t.net/addgene:99340 ; RRID:Addgene_99340)
