[The description below was written by a language model from this plasmid's Addgene catalogue record and pLannotate feature annotations shown in this document.]
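Description:
His6tev CBP HAT (1324-1700) is a bacterial expression plasmid built on the Novagen pET22b backbone, modified to carry an N-terminal His6 tag followed by a TEV protease cleavage site. It replicates in E. coli through a pBR322-type ColE1 origin accompanied by the bom region and the rop gene, which keeps copy number low, consistent with the catalogue's "low copy" designation. Selection is by ampicillin through the bla (β-lactamase) gene, and an f1 origin is present for single-stranded DNA production. The short tetracycline-resistance fragments annotated around lacI are non-functional pBR322 remnants typical of pET vectors.

The insert encodes residues 1324–1700 of mouse CBP (Crebbp), the histone acetyltransferase (HAT) domain of this transcriptional coactivator, cloned between BamHI and SalI sites that remain intact. Expression is driven by a T7 promoter with an adjacent lac operator and the T7 gene 10 ribosome binding site. The plasmid-borne lacI gene supplies repressor, so transcription is held off until IPTG induction in a host that provides T7 RNA polymerase, and it ends at the T7 terminator. The His tag allows metal-affinity purification, and TEV cleavage can then remove it. The annotation also detects the vector's native C-terminal His-tag sequence downstream of the insert, but the record does not indicate whether it is translated; only the N-terminal tag is listed.

The sequenced record is 6,633 nt, slightly shorter than the 6,714 bp catalogue total. The plasmid is intended for producing recombinant CBP HAT domain, and the associated publication title concerns the CBP catalytic core, SUMOylation and histone H3 acetylation.
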