Features (pLannotate 1.2.2; 21 found; start..end, strand, type, name):
     13..601     +  rep_origin     ori: high-copy-number ColE1/pMB1/pBR322/pUC origin of replication
    787..926     -  misc_feature   bom: basis of mobility region from pBR322
   1028..1219    -  CDS            rop: Rop protein, which maintains plasmids at low copy number; rop
   1236..1616    +  CDS            YPB1_ECOLX: Protein predicted: Swiss-Prot protein existence level 4. From Escherichia coli.
   1688..1979    -  CDS            TcR (fragment): tetracycline efflux protein; tet; confers resistance to tetracycline
   1994..2015    -  protein_bind   CAP binding site: CAP binding activates transcription in the presence of cAMP. E. coli catabolite activator protein
   2028..3110    -  CDS            lacI: lac repressor; lacI; The lac repressor binds to the lac operator to inhibit transcription in E. coli. This inhibition can be relieved by adding lactose or isopropyl-β-D-thiogalactopyranoside (IPTG).
   3111..3188    -  promoter       lacI promoter: lacI
   3196..3475    -  CDS            TcR (fragment): tetracycline efflux protein; tet; confers resistance to tetracycline
   3497..3515    +  promoter       T7 promoter: promoter for bacteriophage T7 RNA polymerase
   3516..3540    +  protein_bind   lac operator: The lac repressor binds to the lac operator to inhibit transcription in E. coli. This inhibition can be relieved by adding lactose or isopropyl-β-D-thiogalactopyranoside (IPTG). lac repressor encoded by lacI
   3555..3577    +  RBS            RBS: efficient ribosome binding site from bacteriophage T7 gene 10 (Olins and Rangwala, 1989)
   3595..3614    +  CDS            8xHis (fragment): 8xHis affinity tag
   3636..3656    +  CDS            TEV site: tobacco etch virus (TEV) protease recognition and cleavage site
   3669..4799    +  CDS            Crebbp (fragment): CBP_RAT - Also known as Cbp. Experimental evidence at protein level: Swiss-Prot protein existence level 1. Acetylates histones, giving a specific tag for transcriptional activation (By similarity). Also acetylates non-histone proteins, like DDX21, FBL, IRF2, MAFG, NCOA3, POLR1E/PAF53 and FOXO1 (By similarity). Binds specifically to phosphorylated CREB and enhances its transcriptional activity toward cAMP-responsive genes. Acts as a coactivator of ALX1. Acts as a circadian transcriptional coactivator which enhances the activity of the circadian transcriptional activators: NPAS2-ARNTL/BMAL1 and
   4861..4878    +  CDS            9xHis (fragment): 9xHis affinity tag
   4888..4937    +  CDS            SET1 (fragment): solubility-enhancement tag derived from T7 phage gene 10B
   4945..4992    +  terminator     T7 terminator: transcription terminator for bacteriophage T7 RNA polymerase
   5029..5457    +  rep_origin     f1 ori (sequence partly withheld): f1 bacteriophage origin of replication; arrow indicates direction of (+) strand synthesis
   5510..5614    +  promoter       AmpR promoter: bla
   5615..6475    +  CDS            AmpR: β-lactamase; bla; confers resistance to ampicillin, carbenicillin, and related antibiotics
>Addgene plasmid #99340 | His6tev CBP HAT (1324-1700) | addgene full sequence | sequence record 192998 | Addgene NGS Result
CAAAGGATCTTCTTGAGATCCTTTTTTTCTGCGCGTAATCTGCTGCTTGCAAACAAAAAAACCACCGCTA
CCAGCGGTGGTTTGTTTGCCGGATCAAGAGCTACCAACTCTTTTTCCGAAGGTAACTGGCTTCAGCAGAG
CGCAGATACCAAATACTGTCCTTCTAGTGTAGCCGTAGTTAGGCCACCACTTCAAGAACTCTGTAGCACC
GCCTACATACCTCGCTCTGCTAATCCTGTTACCAGTGGCTGCTGCCAGTGGCGATAAGTCGTGTCTTACC
GGGTTGGACTCAAGACGATAGTTACCGGATAAGGCGCAGCGGTCGGGCTGAACGGGGGGTTCGTGCACAC
AGCCCAGCTTGGAGCGAACGACCTACACCGAACTGAGATACCTACAGCGTGAGCTATGAGAAAGCGCCAC
GCTTCCCGAAGGGAGAAAGGCGGACAGGTATCCGGTAAGCGGCAGGGTCGGAACAGGAGAGCGCACGAGG
GAGCTTCCAGGGGGAAACGCCTGGTATCTTTATAGTCCTGTCGGGTTTCGCCACCTCTGACTTGAGCGTC
GATTTTTGTGATGCTCGTCAGGGGGGCGGAGCCTATGGAAAAACGCCAGCAACGCGGCCTTTTTACGGTT
CCTGGCCTTTTGCTGGCCTTTTGCTCACATGTTCTTTCCTGCGTTATCCCCTGATTCTGTGGATAACCGT
ATTACCGCCTTTGAGTGAGCTGATACCGCTCGCCGCAGCCGAACGACCGAGCGCAGCGAGTCAGTGAGCG
AGGAAGCGGAAGAGCGCCTGATGCGGTATTTTCTCCTTACGCATCTGTGCGGTATTTCACACCGCAATGG
TGCACTCTCAGTACAATCTGCTCTGATGCCGCATAGTTAAGCCAGTATACACTCCGCTATCGCTACGTGA
CTGGGTCATGGCTGCGCCCCGACACCCGCCAACACCCGCTGACGCGCCCTGACGGGCTTGTCTGCTCCCG
GCATCCGCTTACAGACAAGCTGTGACCGTCTCCGGGAGCTGCATGTGTCAGAGGTTTTCACCGTCATCAC
CGAAACGCGCGAGGCAGCTGCGGTAAAGCTCATCAGCGTGGTCGTGAAGCGATTCACAGATGTCTGCCTG
TTCATCCGCGTCCAGCTCGTTGAGTTTCTCCAGAAGCGTTAATGTCTGGCTTCTGATAAAGCGGGCCATG
TTAAGGGCGGTTTTTTCCTGTTTGGTCACTGATGCCTCCGTGTAAGGGGGATTTCTGTTCATGGGGGTAA
TGATACCGATGAAACGAGAGAGGATGCTCACGATACGGGTTACTGATGATGAACATGCCCGGTTACTGGA
ACGTTGTGAGGGTAAACAACTGGCGGTATGGATGCGGCGGGACCAGAGAAAAATCACTCAGGGTCAATGC
CAGCGCTTCGTTAATACAGATGTAGGTGTTCCACAGGGTAGCCAGCAGCATCCTGCGATGCAGATCCGGA
ACATAATGGTGCAGGGCGCTGACTTCCGCGTTTCCAGACTTTACGAAACACGGAAACCGAAGACCATTCA
TGTTGTTGCTCAGGTCGCAGACGTTTTGCAGCAGCAGTCGCTTCACGTTCGCTCGCGTATCGGTGATTCA
TTCTGCTAACCAGTAAGGCAACCCCGCCAGCCTAGCCGGGTCCTCAACGACAGGAGCACGATCATGCGCA
CCCGTGGGGCCGCCATGCCGGCGATAATGGCCTGCTTCTCGCCGAAACGTTTGGTGGCGGGACCAGTGAC
GAAGGCTTGAGCGAGGGCGTGCAAGATTCCGAATACCGCAAGCGACAGGCCGATCATCGTCGCGCTCCAG
CGAAAGCGGTCCTCGCCGAAAATGACCCAGAGCGCTGCCGGCACCTGTCCTACGAGTTGCATGATAAAGA
AGACAGTCATAAGTGCGGCGACGATAGTCATGCCCCGCGCCCACCGGAAGGAGCTGACTGGGTTGAAGGC
TCTCAAGGGCATCGGTCGAGATCCCGGTGCCTAATGAGTGAGCTAACTTACATTAATTGCGTTGCGCTCA
CTGCCCGCTTTCCAGTCGGGAAACCTGTCGTGCCAGCTGCATTAATGAATCGGCCAACGCGCGGGGAGAG
GCGGTTTGCGTATTGGGCGCCAGGGTGGTTTTTCTTTTCACCAGTGAGACGGGCAACAGCTGATTGCCCT
TCACCGCCTGGCCCTGAGAGAGTTGCAGCAAGCGGTCCACGCTGGTTTGCCCCAGCAGGCGAAAATCCTG
TTTGATGGTGGTTAACGGCGGGATATAACATGAGCTGTCTTCGGTATCGTCGTATCCCACTACCGAGATA
TCCGCACCAACGCGCAGCCCGGACTCGGTAATGGCGCGCATTGCGCCCAGCGCCATCTGATCGTTGGCAA
CCAGCATCGCAGTGGGAACGATGCCCTCATTCAGCATTTGCATGGTTTGTTGAAAACCGGACATGGCACT
CCAGTCGCCTTCCCGTTCCGCTATCGGCTGAATTTGATTGCGAGTGAGATATTTATGCCAGCCAGCCAGA
CGCAGACGCGCCGAGACAGAACTTAATGGGCCCGCTAACAGCGCGATTTGCTGGTGACCCAATGCGACCA
GATGCTCCACGCCCAGTCGCGTACCGTCTTCATGGGAGAAAATAATACTGTTGATGGGTGTCTGGTCAGA
GACATCAAGAAATAACGCCGGAACATTAGTGCAGGCAGCTTCCACAGCAATGGCATCCTGGTCATCCAGC
GGATAGTTAATGATCAGCCCACTGACGCGTTGCGCGAGAAGATTGTGCACCGCCGCTTTACAGGCTTCGA
CGCCGCTTCGTTCTACCATCGACACCACCACGCTGGCACCCAGTTGATCGGCGCGAGATTTAATCGCCGC
GACAATTTGCGACGGCGCGTGCAGGGCCAGACTGGAGGTGGCAACGCCAATCAGCAACGACTGTTTGCCC
GCCAGTTGTTGTGCCACGCGGTTGGGAATGTAATTCAGCTCCGCCATCGCCGCTTCCACTTTTTCCCGCG
TTTTCGCAGAAACGTGGCTGGCCTGGTTCACCACGCGGGAAACGGTCTGATAAGAGACACCGGCATACTC
TGCGACATCGTATAACGTTACTGGTTTCACATTCACCACCCTGAATTGACTCTCTTCCGGGCGCTATCAT
GCCATACCGCGAAAGGTTTTGCGCCATTCGATGGTGTCCGGGATCTCGACGCTCTCCCTTATGCGACTCC
TGCATTAGGAAGCAGCCCAGTAGTAGGTTGAGGCCGTTGAGCACCGCCGCCGCAAGGAATGGTGCATGCA
AGGAGATGGCGCCCAACAGTCCCCCGGCCACGGGGCCTGCCACCATACCCACGCCGAAACAAGCGCTCAT
GAGCCCGAAGTGGCGAGCCCGATCTTCCCCATCGGTGATGTCGGCGATATAGGCGCCAGCAACCGCACCT
GTGGCGCCGGTGATGCCGGCCACGATGCGTCCGGCGTAGAGGATCGAGATCTCGATCCCGCGAAATTAAT
ACGACTCACTATAGGGGAATTGTGAGCGGATAACAATTCCCCTCTAGAAATAATTTTGTTTAACTTTAAG
AAGGAGATATACATATGTCGTACTACCATCACCATCACCATCACGATTACGATATCCCAACGACCGAAAA
CCTGTATTTTCAGGGCGCCATGGGATCCAAATTCAGTGCTAAGAGGCTGCAGACCACACGATTGGGAAAC
CACTTAGAAGACAGAGTGAATAAGTTTTTGCGGCGCCAGAATCACCCTGAAGCTGGGGAGGTTTTTGTCA
GAGTGGTGGCCAGCTCAGACAAGACTGTGGAGGTCAAGCCGGGAATGAAGTCAAGGTTTGTGGATTCTGG
AGAGATGTCGGAATCTTTCCCATATCGTACCAAAGCACTCTTTGCTTTTGAGGAGATCGATGGAGTCGAT
GTGTGCTTTTTTGGGATGCATGTGCAAGAATACGGCTCTGATTGCCCCCCACCAAATACAAGGCGTGTAT
ACATATCTTATCTGGACAGTATTCATTTCTTCCGGCCCCGCTGCCTCCGGACAGCTGTTTACCATGAGAT
CCTCATCGGATATCTCGAGTATGTGAAGAAATTGGGGTATGTGACAGGACATATTTGGGCCTGTCCCCCA
AGTGAAGGAGATGACTATATCTTTCATTGCCACCCCCCTGACCAGAAAATCCCCAAACCAAAACGACTAC
AGGAGTGGTACAAGAAGATGCTGGACAAGGCGTTTGCAGAGAGGATCATTAACGACTATAAGGACATCTT
CAAACAAGCGAACGAAGACAGGCTCACGAGTGCCAAGGAGTTGCCCTATTTTGAAGGAGATTTCTGGCCT
AATGTGTTGGAAGAAAGCATTAAGGAACTAGAACAAGAAGAAGAAGAAAGGAAAAAAGAAGAGAGTACTG
CAGCGAGTGAGACTCCTGAGGGCAGTCAGGGTGACAGCAAAAATGCGAAGAAAAAGAACAACAAGAAGAC
CAACAAAAACAAAAGCAGCATTAGCCGCGCCAACAAGAAGAAGCCCAGCATGCCCAATGTTTCCAACGAC
CTGTCGCAGAAGCTGTATGCCACCATGGAGAAGCACAAGGAGGTATTCTTTGTGATTCATCTGCATGCTG
GGCCTGTTATCAGCACTCAGCCCCCCATCGTGGACCCTGATCCTCTGCTTAGCTGTGACCTCATGGATGG
GCGAGATGCCTTCCTCACCCTGGCCAGAGACAAGCACTGGGAATTCTCTTCCTTACGCCGCTCCAAATGG
TCCACTCTGTGCATGCTGGTGGAGCTGCACACACAGGGCTAATAGGTCGACGAGCTCACTAGTCGCGGCC
GCTTTCGAATCTAGAGCCTGCAGTCTCGAGCACCACCACCACCACCACTGAGATCCGGCTGCTAACAAAG
CCCGAAAGGAAGCTGAGTTGGCTGCTGCCACCGCTGAGCAATAACTAGCATAACCCCTTGGGGCCTCTAA
ACGGGTCTTGAGGGGTTTTTTGCTGAAAGGAGGAACTATATCCGGATTGGCGAATGGG
[124 nt withheld, positions 5029-5152]
C
[91 nt withheld, positions 5154-5244]
A
[49 nt withheld, positions 5246-5294]
CCTTTGACGTTGGAGTCCACGTTCTTT
[37 nt withheld, positions 5322-5358]
ACCCTATCTCGGTCTATTCTTTTGATTTATAAGGGATTTTGCCGATTTCGGCCTATTGGTTAAAAAATGA
GCTGATTTAACAAAAATTTAACGCGAATTTTAACAAAATATTAACGCTTACAATTTAGGTGGCACTTTTC
GGGGAAATGTGCGCGGAACCCCTATTTGTTTATTTTTCTAAATACATTCAAATATGTATCCGCTCATGAG
ACAATAACCCTGATAAATGCTTCAATAATATTGAAAAAGGAAGAGTATGAGTATTCAACATTTCCGTGTC
GCCCTTATTCCCTTTTTTGCGGCATTTTGCCTTCCTGTTTTTGCTCACCCAGAAACGCTGGTGAAAGTAA
AAGATGCTGAAGATCAGTTGGGTGCACGAGTGGGTTACATCGAACTGGATCTCAACAGCGGTAAGATCCT
TGAGAGTTTTCGCCCCGAAGAACGTTTTCCAATGATGAGCACTTTTAAAGTTCTGCTATGTGGCGCGGTA
TTATCCCGTATTGACGCCGGGCAAGAGCAACTCGGTCGCCGCATACACTATTCTCAGAATGACTTGGTTG
AGTACTCACCAGTCACAGAAAAGCATCTTACGGATGGCATGACAGTAAGAGAATTATGCAGTGCTGCCAT
AACCATGAGTGATAACACTGCGGCCAACTTACTTCTGACAACGATCGGAGGACCGAAGGAGCTAACCGCT
TTTTTGCACAACATGGGGGATCATGTAACTCGCCTTGATCGTTGGGAACCGGAGCTGAATGAAGCCATAC
CAAACGACGAGCGTGACACCACGATGCCTGCAGCAATGGCAACAACGTTGCGCAAACTATTAACTGGCGA
ACTACTTACTCTAGCTTCCCGGCAACAATTAATAGACTGGATGGAGGCGGATAAAGTTGCAGGACCACTT
CTGCGCTCGGCCCTTCCGGCTGGCTGGTTTATTGCTGATAAATCTGGAGCCGGTGAGCGTGGGTCTCGCG
GTATCATTGCAGCACTGGGGCCAGATGGTAAGCCCTCCCGTATCGTAGTTATCTACACGACGGGGAGTCA
GGCAACTATGGATGAACGAAATAGACAGATCGCTGAGATAGGTGCCTCACTGATTAAGCATTGGTAACTG
TCAGACCAAGTTTACTCATATATACTTTAGATTGATTTAAAACTTCATTTTTAATTTAAAAGGATCTAGG
TGAAGATCCTTTTTGATAATCTCATGACCAAAATCCCTTAACGTGAGTTTTCGTTCCACTGAGCGTCAGA
CCCCGTAGAAAAGAT
