>Addgene plasmid #99340 | His6tev CBP HAT (1324-1700) | depositor partial sequence | sequence record 181917 | T7 promoter, terminator and internal primers
TGATGCCGGCCACGATGCGTCCGGCGTAGAGGATCGAGATCTCGATCCCGCGAAATTAATACGACTCACT
ATAGGGGAATTGTGAGCGGATAACAATTCCCCTCTAGAAATAATTTTGTTTAACTTTAAGAAGGAGATAT
ACATATGTCGTACTACCATCACCATCACCATCACGATTACGATATCCCAACGACCGAAAACCTGTATTTT
CAGGGCGCCATGGGATCCAAATTCAGTGCTAAGAGGCTGCAGACCACACGATTGGGAAACCACTTAGAAG
ACAGAGTGAATAAGTTTTTGCGGCGCCAGAATCACCCTGAAGCTGGGGAGGTTTTTGTCAGAGTGGTGGC
CAGCTCAGACAAGACTGTGGAGGTCAAGCCGGGAATGAAGTCAAGGTTTGTGGATTCTGGAGAGATGTCG
GAATCTTTCCCATATCGTACCAAAGCACTCTTTGCTTTTGAGGAGATCGATGGAGTCGATGTGTGCTTTT
TTGGGATGCATGTGCAAGAATACGGCTCTGATTGCCCCCCACCAAATACAAGGCGTGTATACATATCTTA
TCTGGACAGTATTCATTTCTTCCGGCCCCGCTGCCTCCGGACAGCTGTTTACCATGAGATCCTCATCGGA
TATCTCGAGTATGTGAAGAAATTGGGGTATGTGACAGGACATATTTGGGCCTGTCCCCCAAGTGAAGGAG
ATGACTATATCTTTCATTGCCACCCCCCTGACCAGAAAATCCCCAAACCAAAACGACTACAGGAGTGGTA
CAAGAAGATGCTGGACAAGGCGTTTGCAGAGAGGATCATTAACGACTATAAGGACATCTTCAAACAAGCG
AACGAAGACAGGCTCACGAGTGCCAAGGAGTTGCCCTATTTTGAAGGAGATTTCTGGCCTAATGTGTTGG
AAGAAAGCATTAAGGAACTAGAACAAGAAGAAGAAGAAAGGAAAAAAGAAGAGAGTACTGCAGCGAGTGA
GACTCCTGAGGGCAGTCAGGGTGACAGCAAAAATGCGAAGAAAAAGAACAACAAGAAGACCAACAAAAAC
AAAAGCAGCATTAGCCGCGCCAACAAGAAGAAGCCCAGCATGCCCAATGTTTCCAACGACCTGTCGCAGA
AGCTGTATGCCACCATGGAGAAGCACAAGGAGGTATTCTTTGTGATTCATCTGCATGCTGGGCCTGTTAT
CAGCACTCAGCCCCCCATCGTGGACCCTGATCCTCTGCTTAGCTGTGACCTCATGGATGGGCGAGATGCC
TTCCTCACCCTGGCCAGAGACAAGCACTGGGAATTCTCTTCCTTACGCCGCTCCAAATGGTCCACTCTGT
GCATGCTGGTGGAGCTGCACACACAGGGCTAATAGGTCGACGAGCTCACTAGTGCGGCCGCTTTCGAATC
TAGAGCCTGCAGTCTCGAGCACCACCACCA
